Addgene plasmid #129621: mCherry-TrioN
Purpose: RhoGEF
Depositing lab: Dorus Gadella. Depositing organization: University of Amsterdam. Publication: Identification of guanine nucleotide exchange factors that increase Cdc42 activity in primary human endothelial cells. Reinhard NR, Van Der Niet S, Chertkova A, Postma M, Hordijk PL, Gadella TWJ Jr, Goedhart J. Small GTPases. 2019 Aug 30:1-15. doi: 10.1080/21541248.2019.1658509. PubMed 31469028.
Backbone
  Vector backbone: pEGFP-C1
  Backbone manufacturer: Clontech
  Vector type: Mammalian Expression
Growth in bacteria
  Bacterial resistance: Kanamycin, 50 μg/mL
  Growth temperature: 37°C
  Growth strain: DH5alpha
  Copy number: High Copy
Gene/Insert
  Gene/Insert name: N-terminal part of TRIO
  Species: Synthetic
  Promoter: CMV
  Cloning method: Restriction Enzyme; 5′ cloning site Unknown (unknown if destroyed); 3′ cloning site Unknown (unknown if destroyed)
Terms and licenses: Academic/Nonprofit Terms; Industry Terms: Not Available to Industry
How to cite: mCherry-TrioN was a gift from Dorus Gadella (Addgene plasmid # 129621 ; http://n2t.net/addgene:129621 ; RRID:Addgene_129621)
