[The description below was written by a language model from this plasmid's Addgene catalogue record and pLannotate feature annotations shown in this document.]
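Description:
mCherry-TrioN is a mammalian expression plasmid of about 9.7 kb built on the Clontech pEGFP-C1 backbone, in which the original GFP has been replaced by the red fluorescent protein mCherry. The human cytomegalovirus immediate-early enhancer and promoter drive a single fusion reading frame. mCherry sits at the N-terminus and is followed, after a very short linker, by a roughly 5 kb fragment matching human TRIO, described in the record as the N-terminal part of the protein. The catalogue lists the insert species as synthetic, although the annotation identifies the sequence as human TRIO. The restriction sites used for cloning are not recorded. A remnant of the multiple cloning site lies downstream of the fusion, and transcripts are terminated by the SV40 polyadenylation signal.

The plasmid is propagated in E. coli at high copy from a pUC-type ColE1 origin and also carries an f1 origin for single-stranded DNA production. Selection relies on the Tn5 NeoR/KanR aminoglycoside phosphotransferase gene. A bacterial bla promoter and the SV40 enhancer/early promoter sit in tandem upstream of this gene, so it confers kanamycin resistance in bacteria and G418 resistance in transfected mammalian cells, with the HSV TK poly(A) signal ending that cassette. The short ble, large T antigen and bGH poly(A) annotations are partial matches and are probably backbone remnants rather than functional elements.

TRIO is a guanine nucleotide exchange factor for Rho-family GTPases involved in actin remodelling, and the record's stated purpose is simply "RhoGEF". The associated publication concerns identifying exchange factors that raise Cdc42 activity in primary human endothelial cells. This suggests the construct is used to overexpress a fluorescently trackable TRIO fragment and assess its effects on Rho GTPase signalling.
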