Features (pLannotate 1.2.2; 15 found; start..end, strand, type, name):
     61..364     +  enhancer       CMV enhancer: human cytomegalovirus immediate early enhancer
    365..568     +  promoter       CMV promoter: human cytomegalovirus (CMV) immediate early promoter
    613..1320    +  CDS            mCherry: mCherry is a basic (constitutively fluorescent) red fluorescent protein published in 2004, derived from Discosoma sp.. It is reported to be a very rapidly-maturing monomer with low acid sensitivity.
   1327..6381    +  CDS            TRIO (fragment): TRIO_HUMAN - Experimental evidence at protein level: Swiss-Prot protein existence level 1. Guanine nucleotide exchange factor (GEF) for RHOA and RAC1 GTPases (PubMed:8643598, PubMed:22155786, PubMed:27418539). Involved in coordinating actin remodeling, which is necessary for cell migration and growth (PubMed:10341202, PubMed:22155786). Plays a key role in the regulation of neurite outgrowth and lamellipodia formation (PubMed:32109419). In developing hippocampal neurons, limits dendrite formation, without affecting the establishment of axon polarity. Once dendrites are formed, involved in the c
   6385..6411    +  misc_feature   MCS (fragment): multiple cloning site
   6428..6512    +  CDS            large T antigen (fragment): large T antigen from SV40 (simian virus 40)
   6535..6656    +  polyA_signal   SV40 poly(A) signal: SV40 polyadenylation signal
   6690..7118    -  rep_origin     f1 ori (sequence partly withheld): f1 bacteriophage origin of replication; arrow indicates direction of (+) strand synthesis
   7145..7249    +  promoter       AmpR promoter: bla
   7251..7608    +  promoter       SV40 promoter: SV40 enhancer and early promoter
   7643..8437    +  CDS            NeoR/KanR: aminoglycoside phosphotransferase from Tn5; aph(3')-II (or nptII); confers resistance to neomycin, kanamycin, and G418 (Geneticin®)
   8458..8610    +  CDS            ble (fragment): BLE_KLEPN - Experimental evidence at protein level: Swiss-Prot protein existence level 1. Binding protein with a strong affinity to the bleomycin family of antibiotics. Binds to CL990; an antimitotic-antibiotic compound. From Klebsiella pneumoniae.
   8669..8716    +  polyA_signal   HSV TK poly(A) signal: herpes simplex virus thymidine kinase polyadenylation signal (Cole and Stacy, 1985)
   8807..8823    -  polyA_signal   bGH poly(A) signal (fragment): bovine growth hormone polyadenylation signal
   9045..9633    +  rep_origin     ori: high-copy-number ColE1/pMB1/pBR322/pUC origin of replication
>Addgene plasmid #129621 | mCherry-TrioN | addgene full sequence | sequence record 261652 | Addgene NGS Result
TAGTTATTAATAGTAATCAATTACGGGGTCATTAGTTCATAGCCCATATATGGAGTTCCGCGTTACATAA
CTTACGGTAAATGGCCCGCCTGGCTGACCGCCCAACGACCCCCGCCCATTGACGTCAATAATGACGTATG
TTCCCATAGTAACGCCAATAGGGACTTTCCATTGACGTCAATGGGTGGAGTATTTACGGTAAACTGCCCA
CTTGGCAGTACATCAAGTGTATCATATGCCAAGTACGCCCCCTATTGACGTCAATGACGGTAAATGGCCC
GCCTGGCATTATGCCCAGTACATGACCTTATGGGACTTTCCTACTTGGCAGTACATCTACGTATTAGTCA
TCGCTATTACCATGGTGATGCGGTTTTGGCAGTACATCAATGGGCGTGGATAGCGGTTTGACTCACGGGG
ATTTCCAAGTCTCCACCCCATTGACGTCAATGGGAGTTTGTTTTGGCACCAAAATCAACGGGACTTTCCA
AAATGTCGTAACAACTCCGCCCCATTGACGCAAATGGGCGGTAGGCGTGTACGGTGGGAGGTCTATATAA
GCAGAGCTGGTTTAGTGAACCGTCAGATCCGCTAGCGCTACCGGTCGCCACCATGGTGAGCAAGGGCGAG
GAGGATAACATGGCCATCATCAAGGAGTTCATGCGCTTCAAGGTGCACATGGAGGGCTCCGTGAACGGCC
ACGAGTTCGAGATCGAGGGCGAGGGCGAGGGCCGCCCCTACGAGGGCACCCAGACCGCCAAGCTGAAGGT
GACCAAGGGTGGCCCCCTGCCCTTCGCCTGGGACATCCTGTCCCCTCAGTTCATGTACGGCTCCAAGGCC
TACGTGAAGCACCCCGCCGACATCCCCGACTACTTGAAGCTGTCCTTCCCCGAGGGCTTCAAGTGGGAGC
GCGTGATGAACTTCGAGGACGGCGGCGTGGTGACCGTGACCCAGGACTCCTCCCTGCAGGACGGCGAGTT
CATCTACAAGGTGAAGCTGCGCGGCACCAACTTCCCCTCCGACGGCCCCGTAATGCAGAAGAAGACCATG
GGCTGGGAGGCCTCCTCCGAGCGGATGTACCCCGAGGACGGCGCCCTGAAGGGCGAGATCAAGCAGAGGC
TGAAGCTGAAGGACGGCGGCCACTACGACGCTGAGGTCAAGACCACCTACAAGGCCAAGAAGCCCGTGCA
GCTGCCCGGCGCCTACAACGTCAACATCAAGTTGGACATCACCTCCCACAACGAGGACTACACCATCGTG
GAACAGTACGAACGCGCCGAGGGCCGCCACTCCACCGGCGGCATGGACGAGCTGTACAAGTCCGGAATGA
AAGCTATGGATGTTTTACCAATTTTGAAGGAAAAAGTTGCATACCTTTCAGGTGGGAGAGATAAACGTGG
AGGTCCCATTTTAACGTTTCCGGCCCGCAGCAATCATGACAGAATACGACAGGAGGATCTCAGGAGACTC
ATTTCCTATCTAGCCTGTATTCCCAGCGAGGAGGTCTGCAAGCGTGGCTTCACGGTGATCGTGGACATGC
GTGGGTCCAAGTGGGACTCCATCAAGCCCCTTCTGAAGATCCTGCAGGAGTCCTTCCCCTGCTGCATCCA
TGTGGCCCTGATCATCAAGCCAGACAACTTCTGGCAGAAACAGAGGACTAATTTTGGCAGTTCTAAATTT
GAATTTGAGACAAATATGGTCTCTTTAGAAGGCCTTACCAAAGTAGTTGATCCTTCTCAGCTAACTCCTG
AGTTTGATGGCTGCCTGGAATACAACCACGAAGAATGGATTGAAATCAGAGTTGCTTTTGAAGACTACAT
TAGCAATGCCACCCACATGCTGTCTCGGCTGGAGGAACTTCAGGACATCCTAGCTAAGAAGGAGCTGCCT
CAGGATTTAGAGGGGGCTCGGAATATGATCGAGGAACATTCTCAGCTGAAGAAGAAGGTGATTAAGGCCC
CCATCGAGGACCTGGATTTGGAGGGACAGAAGCTGCTTCAGAGGATACAGAGCAGTGAAAGCTTTCCCAA
AAAGAACTCAGGCTCAGGCAATGCGGACCTGCAGAACCTCTTGCCCAAGGTGTCCACCATGCTGGACCGG
CTGCACTCGACACGGCAGCATCTGCACCAGATGTGGCATGTGAGGAAGCTGAAGCTGGACCAGTGCTTCC
AGCTGAGGCTGTTTGAACAGGATGCTGAGAAGATGTTTGACTGGATCACACACAACAAAGGCCTGTTTCT
AAACAGCTACACAGAGATTGGGACCAGCCACCCTCATGCCATGGAGCTTCAGACGCAGCACAATCACTTT
GCCATGAACTGTATGAACGTGTATGTAAATATAAACCGCATCATGTCGGTGGCCAATCGTCTGGTGGAGT
CTGGCCACTATGCCTCGCAGCAGATCAGGCAGATCGCGAGTCAGCTGGAGCAGGAGTGGAAGGCGTTTGC
GGCAGCCCTGGATGAGCGGAGCACCTTGCTGGACATGTCCTCCATTTTCCACCAGAAGGCCGAAAAGTAT
ATGAGCAACGTGGATTCATGGTGTAAAGCTTGCGGTGAGGTAGACCTTCCCTCAGAGCTGCAGGACCTAG
AAGATGCCATTCATCACCACCAGGGAATATATGAACATATCACTCTTGCTTATTCTGAGGTCAGCCAAGA
TGGGAAGTCGCTCCTTGACAAGCTCCAGCGGCCCTTGACTCCCGGCAGCTCCGATTCCCTGACAGCCTCT
GCCAACTACTCCAAGGCCGTGCACCATGTCCTGGATGTCATCCACGAGGTGCTGCACCACCAGCGGCAGC
TGGAGAACATCTGGCAACACCGCAAGGTCCGGCTGCATCAGAGGCTGCAGCTGTGTGTTTTCCAGCAGGA
CGTTCAGCAGGTGCTAGACTGGATCGAGAACCACGGAGAAGCATTTCTGAGCAAACATACAGGTGTGGGG
AAATCTCTTCATCGGGCCAGAGCATTGCAGAAACGTCATGAAGATTTTGAAGAAGTGGCACAGAACACAT
ACACCAATGCGGATAAATTACTGGAAGCAGCAGAACAGCTGGCTCAGACTGGGGAATGTGACCCCGAAGA
GATTTATCAGGCTGCCCATCAGCTGGAAGACCGGATTCAAGATTTCGTTCGGCGTGTTGAGCAGCGAAAG
ATCCTACTGGACATGTCAGTGTCCTTTCACACCCATGTGAAAGAGCTGTGGACGTGGCTGGAGGAGCTGC
AGAAGGAGCTGCTGGACGACGTGTATGCCGAGTCGGTGGAGGCCGTGCAGGACCTCATCAAGCGCTTTGG
CCAGCAGCAGCAGACCACCCTGCAGGTGACTGTCAACGTGATCAAGGAAGGGGAGGACCTCATCCAGCAG
CTCAGGGACTCTGCCATCTCCAGTAACAAGACCCCCCACAACAGCTCCATCAACCACATTGAGACGGTGC
TGCAGCAGCTGGACGAGGCGCAGTCGCAGATGGAGGAGCTCTTCCAGGAGCGCAAGATCAAGCTGGAGCT
CTTCCTGCAGCTGCGCATCTTCGAGAGGGACGCCATCGACATTATCTCAGACCTCGAGTCTTGGAATGAT
GAGCTTTCTCAGCAAATGAATGACTTCGACACAGAAGATCTCACGATTGCAGAGCAGCGCCTCCAGCACC
ATGCAGACAAAGCCTTGACCATGAACAACTTGACTTTTGACGTCATCCACCAAGGGCAAGATCTTCTGCA
GTATGTCAATGAGGTCCAGGCCTCTGGTGTGGAGCTGCTGTGTGATAGAGATGTAGACATGGCAACTCGG
GTCCAGGACCTGCTGGAGTTTCTTCATGAAAAACAGCAGGAATTGGATTTAGCCGCAGAGCAGCATCGGA
AACACCTGGAGCAGTGCGTGCAGCTGCGCCACCTGCAGGCAGAAGTGAAACAGGTGCTGGGTTGGATCCG
CAACGGAGAGTCCATGTTAAATGCCGGACTTATCACAGCCAGCTCGTTACAAGAGGCAGAGCAGCTCCAG
CGAGAGCACGAGCAGTTCCAGCATGCCATTGAGAAAACACATCAGAGCGCGCTGCAGGTGCAGCAGAAGG
CAGAAGCCATGCTACAGGCCAACCACTACGACATGGACATGATCCGGGACTGCGCCGAGAAGGTGGCGTC
TCACTGGCAACAGCTCATGCTCAAGATGGAAGATCGCCTCAAGCTCGTCAATGCCTCTGTCGCTTTCTAC
AAAACCTCAGAGCAGGTCTGCAGCGTCCTCGAGAGCCTGGAACAGGAGTACAAGAGAGAAGAAGACTGGT
GTGGCGGGGCGGATAAGCTGGGCCCAAACTCTGAGACGGACCACGTGACGCCCATGATCAGCAAGCACCT
GGAGCAGAAGGAGGCATTCCTGAAGGCTTGCACCCTTGCTCGGAGGAATGCAGACGTCTTCCTGAAATAC
CTGCACAGGAACAGCGTGAACATGCCAGGAATGGTGACGCACATCAAAGCTCCTGAACAGCAAGTGAAAA
ATATCTTGAATGAACTCTTCCAACGGGAGAACAGGGTATTGCATTACTGGACCATGAGGAAGAGACGGCT
GGACCAGTGTCAGCAGTACGTGGTCTTTGAGAGGAGTGCCAAGCAGGCTTTGGAATGGATCCATGACAAT
GGCGAGTTCTACCTTTCCACACACACCTCCACGGGCTCCAGTATACAGCACACCCAGGAGCTCCTGAAAG
AGCACGAGGAGTTCCAGATAACTGCAAAGCAAACCAAAGAGAGAGTGAAGCTATTGATACAGCTGGCTGA
TGGCTTTTGTGAAAAAGGGCATGCCCATGCGGCAGAGATAAAAAAATGTGTTACTGCTGTGGATAAGAGG
TACAGAGATTTCTCTCTGCGGATGGAGAAGTACAGGACCTCTTTGGAAAAAGCCCTGGGGATTTCTTCAG
ATTCCAACAAATCGAGTAAAAGTCTCCAGCTAGATATCATTCCAGCCAGTATCCCTGGCTCAGAGGTGAA
ACTTCGAGATGCTGCTCATGAACTTAATGAAGAGAAGCGGAAATCTGCCCGCAGGAAAGAGTTCATAATG
GCTGAGCTCATTCAAACTGAAAAGGCTTATGTAAGAGACCTCCGGGAATGTATGGATACGTACCTGTGGG
AAATGACCAGTGGCGTGGAAGAGATTCCACCTGGCATTGTAAACAAAGAACTCATCATCTTCGGAAACAT
GCAAGAAATCTACGAATTTCATAATAACATATTCCTAAAGGAGCTGGAAAAATATGAACAGTTGCCAGAG
GATGTTGGACATTGTTTTGTTACTTGGGCAGACAAGTTTCAGATGTATGTCACATATTGCAAAAATAAGC
CTGATTCTACTCAGCTGATATTGGAACATGCAGGGTCCTATTTTGACGAGATACAGCAGCGACATGGATT
AGCCAATTCCATTTCTTCCTACCTTATTAAACCAGTTCAGCGAATAACGAAGTATCAGCTCCTTTTAAAA
GAGCTGCTGACGTGCTGTGAGGAAGGAAAGGGAGAGATTAAAGATGGCCTGGAGGTGATGCTCAGCGTGC
CGAAGCGAGCCAATGACGCCATGCACCTCAGCATGCTGGAAGGGTTTGATGAAAACATTGAGTCTCAGGG
AGAACTCATCCTACAGGAATCCTTCCAAGTGTGGGACCCAAAAACCTTAATTCGAAAGGGTCGAGAACGG
CATCTCTTCCTTTTTGAAATGTCCTTAGTATTTAGTAAAGAAGTGAAAGATTCCAGTGGGAGAAGCAAGT
ACCTTTATAAAAGCAAATTGTTTACCTCAGAGTTGGGTGTCACAGAACATGTTGAAGGAGACCCTTGCAA
ATTTGCACTGTGGGTGGGGAGAACACCAACTTCAGATAATAAAATTGTCCTTAAGGCTTCCAGCATAGAG
AACAAGCAGGACTGGATAAAGCATATCCGCGAAGTCATCCAGGAGCGGACGATCCACCTGAAGGGAGCCC
TGAAGGAGCCCATTCACATCCCTAAGACCGCTCCCGCCACAAGACAGAAGGGAAGGAGGGATGGAGAGGA
TCTGGACAGCCAAGGAGACGGCAGCAGCCAGCCTGATACGATTTCCATCGCCTCACGGACGTCTCAGAAC
ACGCTGGACAGCGATAAGCTCTCTGGTGGCTGTGAGCTGACAGTGGTGATCCATGACTTCACCGCTTGCA
ACAGCAACGAGCTGACCATCCGACGGGGCCAGACCGTGGAAGTTCTGGAGCGGCCGCATGACAAGCCTGA
CTGGTGTCTGGTGCGGACCACTGACCGCTCCCCAGCGGCAGAAGGCCTGGTCCCCTGTGGTTCACTGTGC
ATCGCCCACTCCAGAAGTAGCATGGAAATGGAGGGCATCTTCAACCACAAAGACTCGCTCTCCGTCTCCA
GCAATGACGCCTAGGTCGACGGTACCGCGGGCCCGGGATCCACCGGATCTAGATAACTGATCATAATCAG
CCATACCACATTTGTAGAGGTTTTACTTGCTTTAAAAAACCTCCCACACCTCCCCCTGAACCTGAAACAT
AAAATGAATGCAATTGTTGTTGTTAACTTGTTTATTGCAGCTTATAATGGTTACAAATAAAGCAATAGCA
TCACAAATTTCACAAATAAAGCATTTTTTTCACTGCATTCTAGTTGTGGTTTGTCCAAACTCATCAATGT
ATCTTAACGCGTAAATTGTAAGCGTTAATATTTTGTTAAAATTCGCGTTAAATTTTTGTTAAATCAGCTC
ATTTTTTAACCAATAGGCCGAAATCGGCAAAATCCCTTATAAATCAAAAGAATAGACCGAGATAGGGT
[37 nt withheld, positions 6789-6825]
AAAGAACGTGGACTCCAACGTCAAAGG
[49 nt withheld, positions 6853-6901]
T
[91 nt withheld, positions 6903-6993]
G
[124 nt withheld, positions 6995-7118]
CAGGTGGCACTTTTCGGGGAAATGTGCGCGGAACCCCTATTTGTTTATTTTTCTAAATACATTCAAATAT
GTATCCGCTCATGAGACAATAACCCTGATAAATGCTTCAATAATATTGAAAAAGGAAGAGTCCTGAGGCG
GAAAGAACCAGCTGTGGAATGTGTGTCAGTTAGGGTGTGGAAAGTCCCCAGGCTCCCCAGCAGGCAGAAG
TATGCAAAGCATGCATCTCAATTAGTCAGCAACCAGGTGTGGAAAGTCCCCAGGCTCCCCAGCAGGCAGA
AGTATGCAAAGCATGCATCTCAATTAGTCAGCAACCATAGTCCCGCCCCTAACTCCGCCCATCCCGCCCC
TAACTCCGCCCAGTTCCGCCCATTCTCCGCCCCATGGCTGACTAATTTTTTTTATTTATGCAGAGGCCGA
GGCCGCCTCGGCCTCTGAGCTATTCCAGAAGTAGTGAGGAGGCTTTTTTGGAGGCCTAGGCTTTTGCAAA
GATCGATCAAGAGACAGGATGAGGATCGTTTCGCATGATTGAACAAGATGGATTGCACGCAGGTTCTCCG
GCCGCTTGGGTGGAGAGGCTATTCGGCTATGACTGGGCACAACAGACAATCGGCTGCTCTGATGCCGCCG
TGTTCCGGCTGTCAGCGCAGGGGCGCCCGGTTCTTTTTGTCAAGACCGACCTGTCCGGTGCCCTGAATGA
ACTGCAAGACGAGGCAGCGCGGCTATCGTGGCTGGCCACGACGGGCGTTCCTTGCGCAGCTGTGCTCGAC
GTTGTCACTGAAGCGGGAAGGGACTGGCTGCTATTGGGCGAAGTGCCGGGGCAGGATCTCCTGTCATCTC
ACCTTGCTCCTGCCGAGAAAGTATCCATCATGGCTGATGCAATGCGGCGGCTGCATACGCTTGATCCGGC
TACCTGCCCATTCGACCACCAAGCGAAACATCGCATCGAGCGAGCACGTACTCGGATGGAAGCCGGTCTT
GTCGATCAGGATGATCTGGACGAAGAGCATCAGGGGCTCGCGCCAGCCGAACTGTTCGCCAGGCTCAAGG
CGAGCATGCCCGACGGCGAGGATCTCGTCGTGACCCATGGCGATGCCTGCTTGCCGAATATCATGGTGGA
AAATGGCCGCTTTTCTGGATTCATCGACTGTGGCCGGCTGGGTGTGGCGGACCGCTATCAGGACATAGCG
TTGGCTACCCGTGATATTGCTGAAGAGCTTGGCGGCGAATGGGCTGACCGCTTCCTCGTGCTTTACGGTA
TCGCCGCTCCCGATTCGCAGCGCATCGCCTTCTATCGCCTTCTTGACGAGTTCTTCTGAGCGGGACTCTG
GGGTTCGAAATGACCGACCAAGCGACGCCCAACCTGCCATCACGAGATTTCGATTCCACCGCCGCCTTCT
ATGAAAGGTTGGGCTTCGGAATCGTTTTCCGGGACGCCGGCTGGATGATCCTCCAGCGCGGGGATCTCAT
GCTGGAGTTCTTCGCCCACCCTAGGGGGAGGCTAACTGAAACACGGAAGGAGACAATACCGGAAGGAACC
CGCGCTATGACGGCAATAAAAAGACAGAATAAAACGCACGGTGTTGGGTCGTTTGTTCATAAACGCGGGG
TTCGGTCCCAGGGCTGGCACTCTGTCGATACCCCACCGAGACCCCATTGGGGCCAATACGCCCGCGTTTC
TTCCTTTTCCCCACCCCACCCCCCAAGTTCGGGTGAAGGCCCAGGGCTCGCAGCCAACGTCGGGGCGGCA
GGCCCTGCCATAGCCTCAGGTTACTCATATATACTTTAGATTGATTTAAAACTTCATTTTTAATTTAAAA
GGATCTAGGTGAAGATCCTTTTTGATAATCTCATGACCAAAATCCCTTAACGTGAGTTTTCGTTCCACTG
AGCGTCAGACCCCGTAGAAAAGATCAAAGGATCTTCTTGAGATCCTTTTTTTCTGCGCGTAATCTGCTGC
TTGCAAACAAAAAAACCACCGCTACCAGCGGTGGTTTGTTTGCCGGATCAAGAGCTACCAACTCTTTTTC
CGAAGGTAACTGGCTTCAGCAGAGCGCAGATACCAAATACTGTTCTTCTAGTGTAGCCGTAGTTAGGCCA
CCACTTCAAGAACTCTGTAGCACCGCCTACATACCTCGCTCTGCTAATCCTGTTACCAGTGGCTGCTGCC
AGTGGCGATAAGTCGTGTCTTACCGGGTTGGACTCAAGACGATAGTTACCGGATAAGGCGCAGCGGTCGG
GCTGAACGGGGGGTTCGTGCACACAGCCCAGCTTGGAGCGAACGACCTACACCGAACTGAGATACCTACA
GCGTGAGCTATGAGAAAGCGCCACGCTTCCCGAAGGGAGAAAGGCGGACAGGTATCCGGTAAGCGGCAGG
GTCGGAACAGGAGAGCGCACGAGGGAGCTTCCAGGGGGAAACGCCTGGTATCTTTATAGTCCTGTCGGGT
TTCGCCACCTCTGACTTGAGCGTCGATTTTTGTGATGCTCGTCAGGGGGGCGGAGCCTATGGAAAAACGC
CAGCAACGCGGCCTTTTTACGGTTCCTGGCCTTTTGCTGGCCTTTTGCTCACATGTTCTTTCCTGCGTTA
TCCCCTGATTCTGTGGATAACCGTATTACCGCCATGCAT
